>Addgene plasmid #141713 | TFORF0809 | addgene full sequence | sequence record 391488 | Addgene NGS Result
TTAATGTAGTCTTATGCAATACTCTTGTAGTCTTGCAACATGGTAACGATGAGTTAGCAACATGCCTTAC
AAGGAGAGAAAAAGCACCGTGCATGCCGATTGGTGGAAGTAAGGTGGTACGATCGTGCCTTATTAGGAAG
GCAACAGACGGGTCTGACATGGATTGGACGAACCACTGAATTGCCGCATTGCAGAGATATTGTATTTAAG
TGCCTAGCTCGATACATAAACGGGTCTCTCTGGTTAGACCAGATCTGAGCCTGGGAGCTCTCTGGCTAAC
TAGGGAACCCACTGCTTAAGCCTCAATAAAGCTTGCCTTGAGTGCTTCAAGTAGTGTGTGCCCGTCTGTT
GTGTGACTCTGGTAACTAGAGATCCCTCAGACCCTTTTAGTCAGTGTGGAAAATCTCTAGCAGTGGCGCC
CGAACAGGGACTTGAAAGCGAAAGGGAAACCAGAGGAGCTCTCTCGACGCAGGACTCGGCTTGCTGAAGC
GCGCACGGCAAGAGGCGAGGGGCGGCGACTGGTGAGTACGCCAAAAATTTTGACTAGCGGAGGCTAGAAG
GAGAGAGATGGGTGCGAGAGCGTCAGTATTAAGCGGGGGAGAATTAGATCGCGATGGGAAAAAATTCGGT
TAAGGCCAGGGGGAAAGAAAAAATATAAATTAAAACATATAGTATGGGCAAGCAGGGAGCTAGAACGATT
CGCAGTTAATCCTGGCCTGTTAGAAACATCAGAAGGCTGTAGACAAATACTGGGACAGCTACAACCATCC
CTTCAGACAGGATCAGAAGAACTTAGATCATTATATAATACAGTAGCAACCCTCTATTGTGTGCATCAAA
GGATAGAGATAAAAGACACCAAGGAAGCTTTAGACAAGATAGAGGAAGAGCAAAACAAAAGTAAGACCAC
CGCACAGCAAGCGGCCGCTGATCTTCAGACCTGGAGGAGGAGATATGAGGGACAATTGGAGAAGTGAATT
ATATAAATATAAAGTAGTAAAAATTGAACCATTAGGAGTAGCACCCACCAAGGCAAAGAGAAGAGTGGTG
CAGAGAGAAAAAAGAGCAGTGGGAATAGGAGCTTTGTTCCTTGGGTTCTTGGGAGCAGCAGGAAGCACTA
TGGGCGCAGCGTCAATGACGCTGACGGTACAGGCCAGACAATTATTGTCTGGTATAGTGCAGCAGCAGAA
CAATTTGCTGAGGGCTATTGAGGCGCAACAGCATCTGTTGCAACTCACAGTCTGGGGCATCAAGCAGCTC
CAGGCAAGAATCCTGGCTGTGGAAAGATACCTAAAGGATCAACAGCTCCTGGGGATTTGGGGTTGCTCTG
GAAAACTCATTTGCACCACTGCTGTGCCTTGGAATGCTAGTTGGAGTAATAAATCTCTGGAACAGATTTG
GAATCACACGACCTGGATGGAGTGGGACAGAGAAATTAACAATTACACAAGCTTAATACACTCCTTAATT
GAAGAATCGCAAAACCAGCAAGAAAAGAATGAACAAGAATTATTGGAATTAGATAAATGGGCAAGTTTGT
GGAATTGGTTTAACATAACAAATTGGCTGTGGTATATAAAATTATTCATAATGATAGTAGGAGGCTTGGT
AGGTTTAAGAATAGTTTTTGCTGTACTTTCTATAGTGAATAGAGTTAGGCAGGGATATTCACCATTATCG
TTTCAGACCCACCTCCCAACCCCGAGGGGACCCATGCATTGCATCTCAATTAGTCAGCAACCAGGTGTGG
AAAGTCCCCAGGCTCCCCAGCAGGCAGAAGTATGCAAAGCATGCGTCTCAATTAGTCAGCAACCATAGTC
CCGCCCCTAACTCCGCCCATCCCGCCCCTAACTCCGCCCAGTTCCGCCCATTCTCCGCCCCATGGCTGAC
TAATTTTTTTTATTTATGCAGAGGCCGAGGCCGCCTCGGCCTCTGAGCTATTCCAGAAGTAGTGAGGAGG
CTTTTTTGGAGGCCTAGGCTTTTGCAAAAAGCTTTCTAGAGGTACCACCGGAGCTTACCATGACCGAGTA
CAAGCCCACGGTGCGCCTCGCCACCCGCGACGACGTCCCCAGGGCCGTACGCACCCTCGCCGCCGCGTTC
GCCGACTACCCCGCCACGCGCCACACCGTCGATCCGGACCGCCACATCGAGCGGGTCACCGAGCTGCAAG
AACTCTTCCTCACGCGCGTCGGGCTCGACATCGGCAAGGTGTGGGTCGCGGACGACGGCGCCGCCGTGGC
GGTCTGGACCACGCCGGAGAGCGTCGAAGCGGGGGCGGTGTTCGCCGAGATCGGCCCGCGCATGGCCGAG
TTGAGCGGTTCCCGGCTGGCCGCGCAGCAACAGATGGAAGGCCTCCTGGCGCCGCACCGGCCCAAGGAGC
CCGCGTGGTTCCTGGCCACCGTCGGCGTCTCGCCCGACCACCAGGGCAAGGGTCTGGGCAGCGCCGTCGT
GCTCCCCGGAGTGGAGGCGGCCGAGCGCGCCGGGGTGCCCGCCTTCCTGGAGACCTCCGCGCCCCGCAAC
CTCCCCTTCTACGAGCGGCTCGGCTTCACCGTCACCGCCGACGTCGAGGTGCCCGAAGGACCGCGCACCT
GGTGCATGACCCGCAAGCCCGGTGCCAGTTAACGAATTCTAGATCTTGAGACAAATGGCAGTATTCATCC
ACAATTTTAAAAGAAAAGGGGGGATTGGGGGGTACAGTGCAGGGGAAAGAATAGTAGACATAATAGCAAC
AGACATACAAACTAAAGAATTACAAAAACAAATTACAAAAATTCAAAATTTTCGGGTTTATTACAGGGAC
AGCAGAGATCCACTTTGGCGCCGGCTCGAGGCCTGCAGGTGCAAAGATGGATAAAGTTTTAAACAGAGAG
GAATCTTTGCAGCTAATGGACCTTCTAGGTCTTGAAAGGAGTGGGAATTGGCTCCGGTGCCCGTCAGTGG
GCAGAGCGCACATCGCCCACAGTCCCCGAGAAGTTGGGGGGAGGGGTCGGCAATTGAACCGGTGCCTAGA
GAAGGTGGCGCGGGGTAAACTGGGAAAGTGATGTCGTGTACTGGCTCCGCCTTTTTCCCGAGGGTGGGGG
AGAACCGTATATAAGTGCAGTAGTCGCCGTGAACGTTCTTTTTCGCAACGGGTTTGCCGCCAGAACACAG
GTAAGTGCCGTGTGTGGTTCCCGCGGGCCTGGCCTCTTTACGGGTTATGGCCCTTGCGTGCCTTGAATTA
CTTCCACCTGGCTGCAGTACGTGATTCTTGATCCCGAGCTTCGGGTTGGAAGTGGGTGGGAGAGTTCGAG
GCCTTGCGCTTAAGGAGCCCCTTCGCCTCGTGCTTGAGTTGAGGCCTGGCCTGGGCGCTGGGGCCGCCGC
GTGCGAATCTGGTGGCACCTTCGCGCCTGTCTCGCTGCTTTCGATAAGTCTCTAGCCATTTAAAATTTTT
GATGACCTGCTGCGACGCTTTTTTTCTGGCAAGATAGTCTTGTAAATGCGGGCCAAGATCTGCACACTGG
TATTTCGGTTTTTGGGGCCGCGGGCGGCGACGGGGCCCGTGCGTCCCAGCGCACATGTTCGGCGAGGCGG
GGCCTGCGAGCGCGGCCACCGAGAATCGGACGGGGGTAGTCTCAAGCTGGCCGGCCTGCTCTGGTGCCTG
GCCTCGCGCCGCCGTGTATCGCCCCGCCCTGGGCGGCAAGGCTGGCCCGGTCGGCACCAGTTGCGTGAGC
GGAAAGATGGCCGCTTCCCGGCCCTGCTGCAGGGAGCTCAAAATGGAGGACGCGGCGCTCGGGAGAGCGG
GCGGGTGAGTCACCCACACAAAGGAAAAGGGCCTTTCCGTCCTCAGCCGTCGCTTCATGTGACTCCACGG
AGTACCGGGCGCCGTCCAGGCACCTCGATTAGTTCTCGAGCTTTTGGAGTACGTCGTCTTTAGGTTGGGG
GGAGGGGTTTTATGCGATGGAGTTTCCCCACACTGAGTGGGTGGAGACTGAAGTTAGGCCAGCTTGGCAC
TTGATGTAATTCTCCTTGGAATTTGCCCTTTTTGAGTTTGGATCTTGGTTCATTCTCAAGCCTCAGACAG
TGGTTCAAAGTTTTTTTCTTCCATTTCAGGTGTCGTGAGGCTAGCACCGCCACCATGGCGTCCCGGTGCT
CCGAGCCCTACCCGGAGGTCTCCAGAATCCCTACCGTCAGGGGATGCAACGGCTCCCTGTCTGGTGCCCT
CTCCTGCTGCGAGGACTCGGCCCGGGGCTCGGGCCCGCCCAAGGCCCCTACGGTGGCCGAGGGTCCCAGC
TCCTGCCTTCGGCGGAACGTGATCAGCGAGAGGGAGCGCAGGAAGCGGATGTCGTTGAGCTGTGAGCGTC
TGCGGGCCCTGCTGCCCCAGTTCGATGGCCGGCGGGAGGACATGGCCTCGGTCCTGGAGATGTCTGTGCA
GTTCCTGCGGCTTGCCAGCGCCCTGGGGCCCAGTCAGGAGCAGCACGCTATTCTTGCTTCCTCCAAGGAA
ATGTGGCACTCGTTGCAGGAGGATGTTTTACAGTTGACGTTGTCGAGTCAGATTCAAGCAGGTGTGCCAG
ACCCTGGGACGGGAGCGTCCAGCGGGACTCGAACCCCAGATGTGAAGGCGTTTCTGGAAAGTCCTTGGTC
CCTGGATCCAGCGTCGGCCAGCCCAGAGCCCGTGCCGCACATCCTTGCGTCCTCCAGGCAGTGGGACCCC
GCGAGCTGCACGTCCCTGGGCACGGACAAGTGTGAGGCACTGTTGGGGCTGTGCCAGGTGCGGGGTGGGC
TGCCCCCTTTCTCAGAACCTTCCAGCCTGGTGCCGTGGCCCCCAGGCCGGAGTCTTCCTAAGGCTGTGAG
GCCACCCCTGTCCTGGCCTCCGTTCTCGCAGCAGCAGACCTTGCCCGTGATGAGCGGGGAGGCCCTTGGC
TGGCTGGGCCAGGCTGGGCCCCTGGCCATGGGGGCTGCACCTCTGGGGGAGCCAGCCAAGGAGGACCCCA
TGCTGGCGCAGGAGGCCGGGTCTGCGTTGGGGTCTGATGTGGACGATGGGACGTCCTTCCTGCTGACTGC
TGGTCCCAGCTCGTGGCCGGGTGAGTGGGGCCCTGGGTTCAGGGCTGGTCCCCCCGCGTAGTAATGAACT
AGTCCGTAACTTGAAAGTATTTCGATTTCTTGGCTTTATATATCTTGTGGAAAGGACGATTTATCTATGA
GGGTTCCCGGTGAACGCGTTAAGTCGACAATCAACCTCTGGATTACAAAATTTGTGAAAGATTGACTGGT
ATTCTTAACTATGTTGCTCCTTTTACGCTATGTGGATACGCTGCTTTAATGCCTTTGTATCATGCTATTG
CTTCCCGTATGGCTTTCATTTTCTCCTCCTTGTATAAATCCTGGTTGCTGTCTCTTTATGAGGAGTTGTG
GCCCGTTGTCAGGCAACGTGGCGTGGTGTGCACTGTGTTTGCTGACGCAACCCCCACTGGTTGGGGCATT
GCCACCACCTGTCAGCTCCTTTCCGGGACTTTCGCTTTCCCCCTCCCTATTGCCACGGCGGAACTCATCG
CCGCCTGCCTTGCCCGCTGCTGGACAGGGGCTCGGCTGTTGGGCACTGACAATTCCGTGGTGTTGTCGGG
GAAATCATCGTCCTTTCCTTGGCTGCTCGCCTGTGTTGCCACCTGGATTCTGCGCGGGACGTCCTTCTGC
TACGTCCCTTCGGCCCTCAATCCAGCGGACCTTCCTTCCCGCGGCCTGCTGCCGGCTCTGCGGCCTCTTC
CGCGTCTTCGCCTTCGCCCTCAGACGAGTCGGATCTCCCTTTGGGCCGCCTCCCCGCGTCGACTTTAAGA
CCAATGACTTACAAGGCAGCTGTAGATCTTAGCCACTTTTTAAAAGAAAAGGGGGGACTGGAAGGGCTAA
TTCACTCCCAACGAAGACAAGATCTGCTTTTTGCTTGTACTGGGTCTCTCTGGTTAGACCAGATCTGAGC
CTGGGAGCTCTCTGGCTAACTAGGGAACCCACTGCTTAAGCCTCAATAAAGCTTGCCTTGAGTGCTTCAA
GTAGTGTGTGCCCGTCTGTTGTGTGACTCTGGTAACTAGAGATCCCTCAGACCCTTTTAGTCAGTGTGGA
AAATCTCTAGCAGTACGTATAGTAGTTCATGTCATCTTATTATTCAGTATTTATAACTTGCAAAGAAATG
AATATCAGAGAGTGAGAGGAACTTGTTTATTGCAGCTTATAATGGTTACAAATAAAGCAATAGCATCACA
AATTTCACAAATAAAGCATTTTTTTCACTGCATTCTAGTTGTGGTTTGTCCAAACTCATCAATGTATCTT
ATCATGTCTGGCTCTAGCTATCCCGCCCCTAACTCCGCCCATCCCGCCCCTAACTCCGCCCAGTTCCGCC
CATTCTCCGCCCCATGGCTGACTAATTTTTTTTATTTATGCAGAGGCCGAGGCCGCCTCGGCCTCTGAGC
TATTCCAGAAGTAGTGAGGAGGCTTTTTTGGAGGCCTAGGGACGTACCCAATTCGCCCTATAGTGAGTCG
TATTACGCGCGCTCACTGGCCGTCGTTTTACAACGTCGTGACTGGGAAAACCCTGGCGTTACCCAACTTA
ATCGCCTTGCAGCACATCCCCCTTTCGCCAGCTGGCGTAATAGCGAAGAGGCCCGCACCGATCGCCCTTC
CCAACAGTTGCGCAGCCTGAATGGCGAATGGG
[124 nt withheld, positions 6683-6806]
C
[91 nt withheld, positions 6808-6898]
A
[49 nt withheld, positions 6900-6948]
CCTTTGACGTTGGAGTCCACGTTCTTT
[37 nt withheld, positions 6976-7012]
ACCCTATCTCGGTCTATTCTTTTGATTTATAAGGGATTTTGCCGATTTCGGCCTATTGGTTAAAAAATGA
GCTGATTTAACAAAAATTTAACGCGAATTTTAACAAAATATTAACGCTTACAATTTAGGTGGCACTTTTC
GGGGAAATGTGCGCGGAACCCCTATTTGTTTATTTTTCTAAATACATTCAAATATGTATCCGCTCATGAG
ACAATAACCCTGATAAATGCTTCAATAATATTGAAAAAGGAAGAGTATGAGTATTCAACATTTCCGTGTC
GCCCTTATTCCCTTTTTTGCGGCATTTTGCCTTCCTGTTTTTGCTCACCCAGAAACGCTGGTGAAAGTAA
AAGATGCTGAAGATCAGTTGGGTGCACGAGTGGGTTACATCGAACTGGATCTCAACAGCGGTAAGATCCT
TGAGAGTTTTCGCCCCGAAGAACGTTTTCCAATGATGAGCACTTTTAAAGTTCTGCTATGTGGCGCGGTA
TTATCCCGTATTGACGCCGGGCAAGAGCAACTCGGTCGCCGCATACACTATTCTCAGAATGACTTGGTTG
AGTACTCACCAGTCACAGAAAAGCATCTTACGGATGGCATGACAGTAAGAGAATTATGCAGTGCTGCCAT
AACCATGAGTGATAACACTGCGGCCAACTTACTTCTGACAACGATCGGAGGACCGAAGGAGCTAACCGCT
TTTTTGCACAACATGGGGGATCATGTAACTCGCCTTGATCGTTGGGAACCGGAGCTGAATGAAGCCATAC
CAAACGACGAGCGTGACACCACGATGCCTGTAGCAATGGCAACAACGTTGCGCAAACTATTAACTGGCGA
ACTACTTACTCTAGCTTCCCGGCAACAATTAATAGACTGGATGGAGGCGGATAAAGTTGCAGGACCACTT
CTGCGCTCGGCCCTTCCGGCTGGCTGGTTTATTGCTGATAAATCTGGAGCCGGTGAGCGTGGGTCTCGCG
GTATCATTGCAGCACTGGGGCCAGATGGTAAGCCCTCCCGTATCGTAGTTATCTACACGACGGGGAGTCA
GGCAACTATGGATGAACGAAATAGACAGATCGCTGAGATAGGTGCCTCACTGATTAAGCATTGGTAACTG
TCAGACCAAGTTTACTCATATATACTTTAGATTGATTTAAAACTTCATTTTTAATTTAAAAGGATCTAGG
TGAAGATCCTTTTTGATAATCTCATGACCAAAATCCCTTAACGTGAGTTTTCGTTCCACTGAGCGTCAGA
CCCCGTAGAAAAGATCAAAGGATCTTCTTGAGATCCTTTTTTTCTGCGCGTAATCTGCTGCTTGCAAACA
AAAAAACCACCGCTACCAGCGGTGGTTTGTTTGCCGGATCAAGAGCTACCAACTCTTTTTCCGAAGGTAA
CTGGCTTCAGCAGAGCGCAGATACCAAATACTGTTCTTCTAGTGTAGCCGTAGTTAGGCCACCACTTCAA
GAACTCTGTAGCACCGCCTACATACCTCGCTCTGCTAATCCTGTTACCAGTGGCTGCTGCCAGTGGCGAT
AAGTCGTGTCTTACCGGGTTGGACTCAAGACGATAGTTACCGGATAAGGCGCAGCGGTCGGGCTGAACGG
GGGGTTCGTGCACACAGCCCAGCTTGGAGCGAACGACCTACACCGAACTGAGATACCTACAGCGTGAGCT
ATGAGAAAGCGCCACGCTTCCCGAAGGGAGAAAGGCGGACAGGTATCCGGTAAGCGGCAGGGTCGGAACA
GGAGAGCGCACGAGGGAGCTTCCAGGGGGAAACGCCTGGTATCTTTATAGTCCTGTCGGGTTTCGCCACC
TCTGACTTGAGCGTCGATTTTTGTGATGCTCGTCAGGGGGGCGGAGCCTATGGAAAAACGCCAGCAACGC
GGCCTTTTTACGGTTCCTGGCCTTTTGCTGGCCTTTTGCTCACATGTTCTTTCCTGCGTTATCCCCTGAT
TCTGTGGATAACCGTATTACCGCCTTTGAGTGAGCTGATACCGCTCGCCGCAGCCGAACGACCGAGCGCA
GCGAGTCAGTGAGCGAGGAAGCGGAAGAGCGCCCAATACGCAAACCGCCTCTCCCCGCGCGTTGGCCGAT
TCATTAATGCAGCTGGCACGACAGGTTTCCCGACTGGAAAGCGGGCAGTGAGCGCAACGCAATTAATGTG
AGTTAGCTCACTCATTAGGCACCCCAGGCTTTACACTTTATGCTTCCGGCTCGTATGTTGTGTGGAATTG
TGAGCGGATAACAATTTCACACAGGAAACAGCTATGACCATGATTACGCCAAGCGCGCAATTAACCCTCA
CTAAAGGGAACAAAAGCTGGAGCTGCAAGC
Features (pLannotate 1.2.2; 31 found; start..end, strand, type, name):
      5..231     +  promoter       RSV promoter: Rous sarcoma virus enhancer/promoter
    232..412     +  LTR            5' LTR (truncated): truncated 5' long terminal repeat (LTR) from HIV-1
    459..584     +  misc_feature   HIV-1 Ψ: packaging signal of human immunodeficiency virus type 1
    568..931     +  CDS            HIV-1 gag (fragment): gag protein from human immunodeficiency virus 1; gag
   1077..1310    +  misc_feature   RRE: The Rev response element (RRE) of HIV-1 allows for Rev-dependent mRNA export from the nucleus to the cytoplasm.
   1687..1713    +  CDS            Rev (fragment): human immunodeficiency virus 1 (HIV-1) Rev protein; rev; enhances nuclear export of unspliced and incompletely spliced viral mRNAs
   1720..1743    +  promoter       SV40 promoter (fragment): SV40 early promoter
   1744..1815    +  promoter       SV40 promoter (fragment): SV40 enhancer and early promoter
   1839..1974    +  rep_origin     SV40 ori: SV40 origin of replication
   2020..2616    +  CDS            PuroR (fragment): puromycin N-acetyltransferase; pac from Streptomyces; confers resistance to puromycin
   2665..2782    +  misc_feature   cPPT/CTS: central polypurine tract and central termination sequence of HIV-1
   2847..2913    +  CDS            small t antigen (fragment): SV40 (simian virus 40) small t antigen
   2920..4098    +  promoter       EF-1α promoter: strong constitutive promoter for human elongation factor EF-1α
   4115..5098    +  CDS            SOHLH1: SOLH1_HUMAN - Also known as C9orf157, NOHLH, TEB2. Experimental evidence at protein level: Swiss-Prot protein existence level 1. Transcription regulator of both male and female germline differentiation. Suppresses genes involved in spermatogonial stem cells maintenance, and induces genes important for spermatogonial differentiation. Coordinates oocyte differentiation without affecting meiosis I (By similarity). From Homo sapiens (Human).
   5114..5167    +  promoter       U6 promoter (fragment): RNA polymerase III promoter for human U6 snRNA
   5209..5797    +  misc_feature   WPRE: woodchuck hepatitis virus posttranscriptional regulatory element
   5848..5867    +  misc_feature   cPPT/CTS (fragment): central polypurine tract and central termination sequence of HIV-1
   5869..6102    +  LTR            3' LTR (ΔU3): self-inactivating 3' long terminal repeat (LTR) from HIV-1
   6180..6301    +  polyA_signal   SV40 poly(A) signal: SV40 polyadenylation signal
   6341..6476    +  rep_origin     SV40 ori: SV40 origin of replication
   6497..6515    -  promoter       T7 promoter: promoter for bacteriophage T7 RNA polymerase
   6523..6678    +  CDS            lacZα (fragment): LacZα fragment of β-galactosidase; lacZ fragment
   6683..7111    +  rep_origin     f1 ori (sequence partly withheld): f1 bacteriophage origin of replication; arrow indicates direction of (+) strand synthesis
   7164..7268    +  promoter       AmpR promoter: bla
   7269..8129    +  CDS            AmpR: β-lactamase; bla; confers resistance to ampicillin, carbenicillin, and related antibiotics
   8300..8888    +  rep_origin     ori: high-copy-number ColE1/pMB1/pBR322/pUC origin of replication
   9071..9163    +  CDS            lacI (fragment): lac repressor; lacI; The lac repressor binds to the lac operator to inhibit transcription in E. coli. This inhibition can be relieved by adding lactose or isopropyl-β-D-thiogalactopyranoside (IPTG).
   9176..9197    +  protein_bind   CAP binding site: CAP binding activates transcription in the presence of cAMP. E. coli catabolite activator protein
   9212..9242    +  promoter       lac promoter: promoter for the E. coli lac operon
   9250..9266    +  protein_bind   lac operator: The lac repressor binds to the lac operator to inhibit transcription in E. coli. This inhibition can be relieved by adding lactose or isopropyl-β-D-thiogalactopyranoside (IPTG). lac repressor encoded by lacI
   9311..9329    +  promoter       T3 promoter: promoter for bacteriophage T3 RNA polymerase
