[The description below was written by a language model from this plasmid's Addgene catalogue record and pLannotate feature annotations shown in this document.]
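Description:
TFORF0809 is a third-generation-style, self-inactivating lentiviral expression plasmid built on the pLX_TRC317 backbone, carrying the human transcription factor SOHLH1 as one member of a barcoded transcription factor ORF collection. In bacteria it is maintained through a high-copy ColE1/pUC-type origin and selected with ampicillin via the β-lactamase gene. An f1 origin and remnants of a lacZα/lac promoter cloning region flanked by T7 and T3 promoters are also present in the backbone. The depositor notes that the plasmid can recombine, which is a common issue with LTR-containing vectors.

The viral portion begins with an RSV promoter fused to a truncated HIV-1 5' LTR, which drives Tat-independent production of the genomic RNA. This is followed by the Ψ packaging signal with a partial gag sequence and the Rev response element for nuclear export. Inside the transfer cassette, an SV40 early promoter drives puromycin N-acetyltransferase for selection of transduced mammalian cells. A cPPT/CTS element, which aids nuclear import of the provirus, precedes the EF-1α promoter that constitutively expresses the SOHLH1 ORF. SOHLH1 is a bHLH regulator of male and female germline differentiation. A WPRE downstream enhances transcript expression, and the cassette ends in a ΔU3 3' LTR and an SV40 polyadenylation signal. The catalogue describes a unique 24-bp barcode associated with each ORF, but it is not annotated in the feature table; a short U6 promoter fragment is called between the ORF and the WPRE. The construct is intended for overexpressing SOHLH1 singly or in pooled screens, where barcodes identify which factor each cell received, as in directed differentiation studies.
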