Addgene plasmid #141713: TFORF0809
Purpose: Lentiviral vector for overexpressing transcription factor ORFs with unique 24-bp barcodes. Barcodes facilitate identification of transcription factors in pooled screens.
Depositing lab: Feng Zhang. Depositing organization: Broad Institute. Publication: A transcription factor atlas of directed differentiation. Joung J, Ma S, Tay T, Geiger-Schuller KR, Kirchgatterer PC, Verdine VK, Guo B, Arias-Garcia MA, Allen WE, Singh A, Kuksenko O, Abudayyeh OO, Gootenberg JS, Fu Z, Macrae RK, Buenrostro JD, Regev A, Zhang F. Cell. 2023 Jan 5;186(1):209-229.e26. doi: 10.1016/j.cell.2022.11.026. PubMed 36608654.
Backbone
  Vector backbone: pLX_TRC317
  Backbone manufacturer: Broad Institute Genetic Perturbation Platform
  Backbone size w/o insert (bp): 8264
  Vector type: Mammalian Expression, Lentiviral
  Selectable markers: Puromycin
Growth in bacteria
  Bacterial resistance: Ampicillin, 100 μg/mL
  Growth temperature: 37°C
  Growth strain: NEB Stable
  Copy number: High Copy
Gene/Insert
  Gene/Insert name: SOHLH1
  Species: H. sapiens (human)
  Insert size (bp): 1088
  Entrez Gene: SOHLH1 (a.k.a. TEB2, NOHLH, bHLHe80, C9orf157, bA100C15.3)
  Promoter: EF1a
  Cloning method: Unknown
  Sequencing primers: 5′ GGGTGGAGACTGAAGTTAGGCCAG; 3′ CACATAGCGTAAAAGGAGCAACATAG
Terms and licenses: Academic/Nonprofit Terms; Industry Terms: Not Available to Industry
Depositor comments: NM_001012415,ENST00000298466 . The transcription factor ORF portion of this plasmid was synthesized by Genewiz. Please test multiple small colonies in case of plasmid recombination. To make this collection available in a timely manner, a portion of this collection was not fully sequenced by Addgene. If an Addgene verified full plasmid sequence is not available, please contact us prior to placing an order to request the full sequence.
How to cite: TFORF0809 was a gift from Feng Zhang (Addgene plasmid # 141713 ; http://n2t.net/addgene:141713 ; RRID:Addgene_141713)
