>Addgene plasmid #141713 | TFORF0809 | depositor partial sequence | sequence record 277276 | Insert
ACCGCCACCATGGCGTCCCGGTGCTCCGAGCCCTACCCGGAGGTCTCCAGAATCCCTACCGTCAGGGGAT
GCAACGGCTCCCTGTCTGGTGCCCTCTCCTGCTGCGAGGACTCGGCCCGGGGCTCGGGCCCGCCCAAGGC
CCCTACGGTGGCCGAGGGTCCCAGCTCCTGCCTTCGGCGGAACGTGATCAGCGAGAGGGAGCGCAGGAAG
CGGATGTCGTTGAGCTGTGAGCGTCTGCGGGCCCTGCTGCCCCAGTTCGATGGCCGGCGGGAGGACATGG
CCTCGGTCCTGGAGATGTCTGTGCAGTTCCTGCGGCTTGCCAGCGCCCTGGGGCCCAGTCAGGAGCAGCA
CGCTATTCTTGCTTCCTCCAAGGAAATGTGGCACTCGTTGCAGGAGGATGTTTTACAGTTGACGTTGTCG
AGTCAGATTCAAGCAGGTGTGCCAGACCCTGGGACGGGAGCGTCCAGCGGGACTCGAACCCCAGATGTGA
AGGCGTTTCTGGAAAGTCCTTGGTCCCTGGATCCAGCGTCGGCCAGCCCAGAGCCCGTGCCGCACATCCT
TGCGTCCTCCAGGCAGTGGGACCCCGCGAGCTGCACGTCCCTGGGCACGGACAAGTGTGAGGCACTGTTG
GGGCTGTGCCAGGTGCGGGGTGGGCTGCCCCCTTTCTCAGAACCTTCCAGCCTGGTGCCGTGGCCCCCAG
GCCGGAGTCTTCCTAAGGCTGTGAGGCCACCCCTGTCCTGGCCTCCGTTCTCGCAGCAGCAGACCTTGCC
CGTGATGAGCGGGGAGGCCCTTGGCTGGCTGGGCCAGGCTGGGCCCCTGGCCATGGGGGCTGCACCTCTG
GGGGAGCCAGCCAAGGAGGACCCCATGCTGGCGCAGGAGGCCGGGTCTGCGTTGGGGTCTGATGTGGACG
ATGGGACGTCCTTCCTGCTGACTGCTGGTCCCAGCTCGTGGCCGGGTGAGTGGGGCCCTGGGTTCAGGGC
TGGTCCCCCCGCGTAGTAATGAACTAGTCCGTAACTTGAAAGTATTTCGATTTCTTGGCTTTATATATCT
TGTGGAAAGGACGATTTATCTATGAGGGTTCCCGGTGA
