>Addgene plasmid #141713 | TFORF0809 | depositor partial sequence | sequence record 277277 | Barcode
TTTATCTATGAGGGTTCCCGGTGA
